>Addgene plasmid #14764 | pSicoR human Dicer2 | addgene partial sequence | sequence record 21327 | mU6-F 5'-ATATCCCTTGGAGAAAAGCCTT-3'
CCTTGTTTGGGCACCCATCTCTAATTATTCAAGAGATAATTAGAGATGGGTGCCCTTTTTTCTCGAGTAC
TAGGATCCATTAGGCGGCCGAATTCGTCGACCTCGAAATTCTACCGGGTAGGGGAGGCGCTTTTCCCAAG
GCAGTCTGGAGCATGCGCTTTAGCAGCCCCGCTGGGCACTTGGCGCTACACAAGTGGCCTCTGGCCTCGC
ACACATTCCACATCCACCGGTAGGCGCCAACCGGCTCCGTTCTTTGGTGGCCCCTTCGCGCCACCTTCTA
CTCCTCCCCTAGTCAGGAAGTTCCCCCCCGCCCCGCAGCTCGCGTCGTGCAGGACGTGACAAATGGAAGT
AGCACGTCTCACTAGTCTCGTGCAGATGGACAGCACCGCTGAGCAATGGAAGCGGGTAGGCCTTTGGGGC
AGCGGCCAATAGCAGCTTTGCTCCTTCGCTTTCTGGGCTCAGAGGCTGGGAAGGGGTGGGTCCGGGGGCG
GGCTCAGGGGCGGGCTCAGGGGCGGGGCGGGCGCCCGAAGGTCCTCCGGAGGCCCGGCATTCTGCACGCT
TCAAAAGCGCACGTCTGCCGCGCTGTTCTCCTCTTCCTCATCTCCGGGCCTTTCGACCTGCATCCATCTA
GATCTCGATCGAGCAGCTGAAGCTTACCATGACCGAGTACAAGCCCACGGTGCGCCTCGCCACCCGCGAC
GACGTCCCCAGGGCCGTACGCACCCTCGCCGCCGCGTTCGCCGACTACCCCGCCACGCGCCACACCGTCG
ATCCGGACCGCCACATCGAGCGGGTCACCGAGCTGCAAGAACTCTTCCTCACGCGCGTCGGGCTCGACAT
CGGCAAGGTGTGGGTCGCGGAACGACGGCGCCGC
