[The description below was written by a language model from this plasmid's Addgene catalogue record.]
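Description:
pSicoR human Dicer2 is a lentiviral RNAi plasmid built on the pSicoR PGK puro backbone (about 7.7 kb without insert) and carrying a short hairpin RNA directed against human DICER1, the RNase III enzyme that processes precursor microRNAs into their mature forms. It is catalogued as a mammalian expression, lentiviral, RNAi and Cre/Lox vector. In bacteria it is a high-copy plasmid selected with ampicillin, and the recorded host is a recombination-deficient strain of the type commonly used to keep lentiviral repeat sequences stable. In mammalian cells, transduced populations are selected with puromycin; the backbone name indicates that the puromycin marker is driven by a PGK promoter.

The hairpin was inserted by restriction cloning. The record does not name its promoter explicitly, but the listed sequencing primer is a mouse U6 forward primer, which is consistent with a U6 Pol III promoter upstream of the shRNA, and the hairpin ends in a T-stretch, the usual Pol III terminator. The Cre/Lox designation reflects the conditional design of the pSicoR family, in which loxP sites allow Cre recombinase to excise the shRNA expression cassette, so knockdown is constitutive after integration and can be switched off by Cre. No feature table is provided, so the exact positions of the loxP sites, LTRs and other viral elements cannot be confirmed here.

The "2" in the name suggests this is one of several Dicer hairpins in a set. The associated study examined how impaired microRNA processing affects cellular transformation and tumorigenesis, so the construct is suited to stable, reversible depletion of Dicer in human cells.
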