Addgene plasmid #14764: pSicoR human Dicer2
Depositing lab: Tyler Jacks. Depositing organization: Massachusetts Institute of Technology. Publication: Impaired microRNA processing enhances cellular transformation and tumorigenesis. Kumar MS, Lu J, Mercer KL, Golub TR, Jacks T. Nat Genet. 2007 May;39(5):673-7. doi: 10.1038/ng2003. PubMed 17401365.
Backbone
  Vector backbone: pSicoR PGK puro
  Backbone size w/o insert (bp): 7700
  Vector type: Mammalian Expression, Lentiviral, RNAi, Cre/Lox
  Selectable markers: Puromycin
Growth in bacteria
  Bacterial resistance: Ampicillin, 100 μg/mL
  Growth temperature: 37°C
  Growth strain: Stbl3
  Copy number: High Copy
Gene/Insert
  Gene/Insert name: Dicer shRNA (alt name: Dicer)
  Species: H. sapiens (human)
  Entrez Gene: DICER1 (a.k.a. DCR1, Dicer, Dicer1e, GLOW, HERNA, K12H4.8-LIKE, MNG1, RMSE2, aviD)
  Cloning method: Restriction Enzyme
  Sequencing primers: 5′ mU6-F
Terms and licenses: Academic/Nonprofit Terms; Industry Terms: Not Available to Industry
Depositor comments: shRNA sequence: TGGGCACCCA TCTCTAATTA TTCAAGAGAT AATTAGAGAT GGGTGCCCTT TTTTC
How to cite: pSicoR human Dicer2 was a gift from Tyler Jacks (Addgene plasmid # 14764 ; http://n2t.net/addgene:14764 ; RRID:Addgene_14764)
